>Addgene plasmid #74057 | pMIG-AVITEV- hNFATc1/aA | depositor full sequence | sequence record 142263 | pMIG-AVITEV- hNFATc1/aA  sequence 9320 bps
GATAAAATAAAAGATTTTATTTAGTCTCCAGAAAAAGGGGGGAATGAAAGACCCCACCTGTAGGTTTGGC
AAGCTAGCTTAAGTAACGCCATTTTGCAAGGCATGGAAAATACATAACTGAGAATAGAGAAGTTCAGATC
AAGGTTAGGAACAGAGAGACAGCAGAATATGGGCCAAACAGGATATCTGTGGTAAGCAGTTCCTGCCCCG
GCTCAGGGCCAAGAACAGATGGTCCCCAGATGCGGTCCCGCCCTCAGCAGTTTCTAGAGAACCATCAGAT
GTTTCCAGGGTGCCCCAAGGACCTGAAAATGACCCTGTGCCTTATTTGAACTAACCAATCAGTTCGCTTC
TCGCTTCTGTTCGCGCGCTTCTGCTCCCCGAGCTCAATAAAAGAGCCCACAACCCCTCACTCGGCGCGCC
AGTCCTCCGATAGACTGCGTCGCCCGGGTACCCGTATTCCCAATAAAGCCTCTTGCTGTTTGCATCCGAA
TCGTGGACTCGCTGATCCTTGGGAGGGTCTCCTCAGATTGATTGACTGCCCACCTCGGGGGTCTTTCATT
TGGAGGTTCCACCGAGATTTGGAGACCCCTGCCTAGGGACCACCGACCCCCCCGCCGGGAGGTAAGCTGG
CCAGCGGTCGTTTCGTGTCTGTCTCTGTCTTTGTGCGTGTTTGTGCCGGCATCTAATGTTTGCGCCTGCG
TCTGTACTAGTTAGCTAACTAGCTCTGTATCTGGCGGACCCGTGGTGGAACTGACGAGTTCTGAACACCC
GGCCGCAACCCTGGGAGACGTCCCAGGGACTTTGGGGGCCGTTTTTGTGGCCCGACCTGAGGAAGGGAGT
CGATGTGGAATCCGACCCCGTCAGGATATGTGGTTCTGGTAGGAGACGAGAACCTAAAACAGTTCCCGCC
TCCGTCTGAATTTTTGCTTTCGGTTTGGAACCGAAGCCGCGCGTCTTGTCTGCTGCAGCGCTGCAGCATC
GTTCTGTGTTGTCTCTGTCTGACTGTGTTTCTGTATTTGTCTGAAAATTAGGGCCAGACTGTTACCACTC
CCTTAAGTTTGACCTTAGGTCACTGGAAAGATGTCGAGCGGATCGCTCACAACCAGTCGGTAGATGTCAA
GAAGAGACGTTGGGTTACCTTCTGCTCTGCAGAATGGCCAACCTTTAACGTCGGATGGCCGCGAGACGGC
ACCTTTAACCGAGACCTCATCACCCAGGTTAAGATCAAGGTCTTTTCACCTGGCCCGCATGGACACCCAG
ACCAGGTCCCCTACATCGTGACCTGGGAAGCCTTGGCTTTTGACCCCCCTCCCTGGGTCAAGCCCTTTGT
ACACCCTAAGCCTCCGCCTCCTCTTCCTCCATCCGCCCCGTCTCTCCCCCTTGAACCTCCTCGTTCGACC
CCGCCTCGATCCTCCCTTTATCCAGCCCTCACTCCTTCTCTAGGCGCCGGAATTAGATCTGCGGCCGCGG
ATTTAAATGCCACCATGGTTAACAGCGGCCTGAACGATATCTTCGAGGCACAGAAAATCGAATGGCATGA
GGTTAACGAGAACCTGTACTTCCAGGGCATGCATTACGTAATGCCAAGCACCAGCTTTCCAGTCCCTTCC
AAGTTTCCACTTGGCCCTGCGGCTGCGGTCTTCGGGAGAGGAGAAACTTTGGGGCCCGCGCCGCGCGCCG
GCGGCACCATGAAGTCAGCGGAGGAAGAACACTATGGCTATGCATCCTCCAACGTCAGCCCCGCCCTGCC
GCTCCCCACGGCGCACTCCACCCTGCCGGCCCCGTGCCACAACCTTCAGACCTCCACACCGGGCATCATC
CCGCCGGCGGATCACCCCTCGGGGTACGGAGCAGCTTTGGACGGTGGGCCCGCGGGCTACTTCCTCTCCT
CCGGCCACACCAGGCCTGATGGGGCCCCTGCCCTGGAGAGTCCTCGCATCGAGATAACCTCGTGCTTGGG
CCTGTACCACAACAATAACCAGTTTTTCCACGATGTGGAGGTGGAAGACGTCCTCCCTAGCTCCAAACGG
TCCCCCTCCACGGCCACGCTGAGTCTGCCCAGCCTGGAGGCCTACAGAGACCCCTCGTGCCTGAGCCCGG
CCAGCAGCCTGTCCTCCCGGAGCTGCAACTCAGAGGCCTCCTCCTACGAGTCCAACTACTCGTACCCGTA
CGCGTCCCCCCAGACGTCGCCATGGCAGTCTCCCTGCGTGTCTCCCAAGACCACGGACCCCGAGGAGGGC
TTTCCCCGCGGGCTGGGGGCCTGCACACTGCTGGGTTCCCCGCAGCACTCCCCCTCCACCTCGCCCCGCG
CCAGCGTCACTGAGGAGAGCTGGCTGGGTGCCCGCTCCTCCAGACCCGCGTCCCCTTGCAACAAGAGGAA
GTACAGCCTCAACGGCCGGCAGCCGCCCTACTCACCCCACCACTCGCCCACGCCGTCCCCGCACGGCTCC
CCGCGGGTCAGCGTGACCGACGACTCGTGGTTGGGCAACACCACCCAGTACACCAGCTCGGCCATCGTGG
CCGCCATCAACGCGCTGACCACCGACAGCAGCCTGGACCTGGGAGATGGCGTCCCTGTCAAGTCCCGCAA
GACCACCCTGGAGCAGCCGCCCTCAGTGGCGCTCAAGGTGGAGCCCGTCGGGGAGGACCTGGGCAGCCCC
CCGCCCCCGGCCGACTTCGCGCCCGAAGACTACTCCTCTTTCCAGCACATCAGGAAGGGCGGCTTCTGCG
ACCAGTACCTGGCGGTGCCGCAGCACCCCTACCAGTGGGCGAAGCCCAAGCCCCTGTCCCCTACGTCCTA
CATGAGCCCGACCCTGCCCGCCCTGGACTGGCAGCTGCCGTCCCACTCAGGCCCGTATGAGCTTCGGATT
GAGGTGCAGCCCAAGTCCCACCACCGAGCCCACTACGAGACGGAGGGCAGCCGGGGGGCCGTGAAGGCGT
CGGCCGGAGGACACCCCATCGTGCAGCTGCATGGCTACTTGGAGAATGAGCCGCTGATGCTGCAGCTTTT
CATTGGGACGGCGGACGACCGCCTGCTGCGCCCGCACGCCTTCTACCAGGTGCACCGCATCACAGGGAAG
ACCGTGTCCACCACCAGCCACGAGGCTATCCTCTCCAACACCAAAGTCCTGGAGATCCCACTCCTGCCGG
AGAACAGCATGCGAGCCGTCATTGACTGTGCCGGAATCCTGAAACTCAGAAACTCCGACATTGAACTTCG
GAAAGGAGAGACGGACATCGGGAGGAAGAACACACGGGTACGGCTGGTGTTCCGCGTTCACGTCCCGCAA
CCCAGCGGCCGCACGCTGTCCCTGCAGGTGGCCTCCAACCCCATCGAATGCTCCCAGCGCTCAGCTCAGG
AGCTGCCTCTGGTGGAGAAGCAGAGCACGGACAGCTATCCGGTCGTGGGCGGGAAGAAGATGGTCCTGTC
TGGCCACAACTTCCTGCAGGACTCCAAGGTCATTTTCGTGGAGAAAGCCCCAGATGGCCACCATGTCTGG
GAGATGGAAGCGAAAACTGACCGGGACCTGTGCAAGCCGAATTCTCTGGTGGTTGAGATCCCGCCATTTC
GGAATCAGAGGATAACCAGCCCCGTTCACGTCAGTTTCTACGTCTGCAACGGGAAGAGAAAGCGAAGCCA
GTACCAGCGTTTCACCTACCTTCCCGCCAACGGTAACGCCATCTTTCTAACCGTAAGCCGTGAACATGAG
CGCGTGGGGTGCTTTTTCTAAGCGATCGCTTATAAGCGGCCGCGTCGAGGTCGAGGTCGACGGTATCGAT
AAGCTTGATATCGAATTCCGCCCCCCCCCCTAACGTTACTGGCCGAAGCCGCTTGGAATAAGGCCGGTGT
GCGTTTGTCTATATGTTATTTTCCACCATATTGCCGTCTTTTGGCAATGTGAGGGCCCGGAAACCTGGCC
CTGTCTTCTTGACGAGCATTCCTAGGGGTCTTTCCCCTCTCGCCAAAGGAATGCAAGGTCTGTTGAATGT
CGTGAAGGAAGCAGTTCCTCTGGAAGCTTCTTGAAGACAAACAACGTCTGTAGCGACCCTTTGCAGGCAG
CGGAACCCCCCACCTGGCGACAGGTGCCTCTGCGGCCAAAAGCCACGTGTATAAGATACACCTGCAAAGG
CGGCACAACCCCAGTGCCACGTTGTGAGTTGGATAGTTGTGGAAAGAGTCAAATGGCTCTCCTCAAGCGT
ATTCAACAAGGGGCTGAAGGATGCCCAGAAGGTACCCCATTGTATGGGATCTGATCTGGGGCCTCGGTGC
ACATGCTTTACATGTGTTTAGTCGAGGTTAAAAAAACGTCTAGGCCCCCCGAACCACGGGGACGTGGTTT
TCCTTTGAAAAACACGATGATAATATGGCCACAACCATGGTGAGCAAGGGCGAGGAGCTGTTCACCGGGG
TGGTGCCCATCCTGGTCGAGCTGGACGGCGACGTAAACGGCCACAAGTTCAGCGTGTCTGGCGAGGGCGA
GGGCGATGCCACCTACGGCAAGCTGACCCTGAAGTTCATCTGCACCACCGGCAAGCTGCCCGTGCCCTGG
CCCACCCTCGTGACCACCCTGACCTACGGCGTGCAGTGCTTCAGCCGCTACCCCGACCACATGAAGCAGC
ACGACTTCTTCAAGTCCGCCATGCCCGAAGGCTACGTCCAGGAGCGCACCATCTTCTTCAAGGACGACGG
CAACTACAAGACCCGCGCCGAGGTGAAGTTCGAGGGCGACACCCTGGTGAACCGCATCGAGCTGAAGGGC
ATCGACTTCAAGGAGGACGGCAACATCCTGGGGCACAAGCTGGAGTACAACTACAACAGCCACAACGTCT
ATATCATGGCCGACAAGCAGAAGAACGGCATCAAGGTGAACTTCAAGATCCGCCACAACATCGAGGACGG
CAGCGTGCAGCTCGCCGACCACTACCAGCAGAACACCCCCATCGGCGACGGCCCCGTGCTGCTGCCCGAC
AACCACTACCTGAGCACCCAGTCCGCCCTGAGCAAAGACCCCAACGAGAAGCGCGATCACATGGTCCTGC
TGGAGTTCGTGACCGCCGCCGGGATCACTCTCGGCATGGACGAGCTGTACAAGTAAGAATTCCTGCAGCC
CGGGGGATCCGTCGACCTGCAGCCAAGCTTATCGATAAAATAAAAGATTTTATTTAGTCTCCAGAAAAAG
GGGGGAATGAAAGACCCCACCTGTAGGTTTGGCAAGCTAGCTTAATTAACGCCATTTTGCAAGGCATGGA
AAATACATAACTGAGAATAGAGAAGTTCAGATCAAGGTTAGGAACAGAGAGACAGCAGAATATGGGCCAA
ACAGGATATCTGTGGTAAGCAGTTCCTGCCCCGGCTCAGGGCCAAGAACAGATGGTCCCCAGATGCGGTC
CCGCCCTCAGCAGTTTCTAGAGAACCATCAGATGTTTCCAGGGTGCCCCAAGGACCTGAAAATGACCCTG
TGCCTTATTTGAACTAACCAATCAGTTCGCTTCTCGCTTCTGTTCGCGCGCTTCTGCTCCCCGAGCTCAA
TAAAAGAGCCCACAACCCCTCACTCGGCGCGCCAGTCCTCCGATAGACTGCGTCGCCCGGGTACCCGTGT
ATCCAATAAACCCTCTTGCAGTTGCATCCGACTTGTGGTCTCGCTGTTCCTTGGGAGGGTCTCCTCTGAG
TGATTGACTACCCGTCAGCGGGGGTCTTTCATGGGTAACAGTTTCTTGAAGTTGGAGAACAACATTCTGA
GGGTAGGAGTCGAATATTAAGTAATCCTGACTCAATTAGCCACTGTTTTGAATCCACATACTCCAATACT
CCTGAAATAGTTCATTATGGACAGCGCAGAAGAGCTGGGGAGAATTAATTCGTAATCATGGTCATAGCTG
TTTCCTGTGTGAAATTGTTATCCGCTCACAATTCCACACAACATACGAGCCGGAAGCATAAAGTGTAAAG
CCTGGGGTGCCTAATGAGTGAGCTAACTCACATTAATTGCGTTGCGCTCACTGCCCGCTTTCCAGTCGGG
AAACCTGTCGTGCCAGCTGCATTAATGAATCGGCCAACGCGCGGGGAGAGGCGGTTTGCGTATTGGGCGC
TCTTCCGCTTCCTCGCTCACTGACTCGCTGCGCTCGGTCGTTCGGCTGCGGCGAGCGGTATCAGCTCACT
CAAAGGCGGTAATACGGTTATCCACAGAATCAGGGGATAACGCAGGAAAGAACATGTGAGCAAAAGGCCA
GCAAAAGGCCAGGAACCGTAAAAAGGCCGCGTTGCTGGCGTTTTTCCATAGGCTCCGCCCCCCTGACGAG
CATCACAAAAATCGACGCTCAAGTCAGAGGTGGCGAAACCCGACAGGACTATAAAGATACCAGGCGTTTC
CCCCTGGAAGCTCCCTCGTGCGCTCTCCTGTTCCGACCCTGCCGCTTACCGGATACCTGTCCGCCTTTCT
CCCTTCGGGAAGCGTGGCGCTTTCTCATAGCTCACGCTGTAGGTATCTCAGTTCGGTGTAGGTCGTTCGC
TCCAAGCTGGGCTGTGTGCACGAACCCCCCGTTCAGCCCGACCGCTGCGCCTTATCCGGTAACTATCGTC
TTGAGTCCAACCCGGTAAGACACGACTTATCGCCACTGGCAGCAGCCACTGGTAACAGGATTAGCAGAGC
GAGGTATGTAGGCGGTGCTACAGAGTTCTTGAAGTGGTGGCCTAACTACGGCTACACTAGAAGGACAGTA
TTTGGTATCTGCGCTCTGCTGAAGCCAGTTACCTTCGGAAAAAGAGTTGGTAGCTCTTGATCCGGCAAAC
AAACCACCGCTGGTAGCGGTGGTTTTTTTGTTTGCAAGCAGCAGATTACGCGCAGAAAAAAAGGATCTCA
AGAAGATCCTTTGATCTTTTCTACGGGGTCTGACGCTCAGTGGAACGAAAACTCACGTTAAGGGATTTTG
GTCATGAGATTATCAAAAAGGATCTTCACCTAGATCCTTTTAAATTAAAAATGAAGTTTTAAATCAATCT
AAAGTATATATGAGTAAACTTGGTCTGACAGTTACCAATGCTTAATCAGTGAGGCACCTATCTCAGCGAT
CTGTCTATTTCGTTCATCCATAGTTGCCTGACTCCCCGTCGTGTAGATAACTACGATACGGGAGGGCTTA
CCATCTGGCCCCAGTGCTGCAATGATACCGCGAGACCCACGCTCACCGGCTCCAGATTTATCAGCAATAA
ACCAGCCAGCCGGAAGGGCCGAGCGCAGAAGTGGTCCTGCAACTTTATCCGCCTCCATCCAGTCTATTAA
TTGTTGCCGGGAAGCTAGAGTAAGTAGTTCGCCAGTTAATAGTTTGCGCAACGTTGTTGCCATTGCTACA
GGCATCGTGGTGTCACGCTCGTCGTTTGGTATGGCTTCATTCAGCTCCGGTTCCCAACGATCAAGGCGAG
TTACATGATCCCCCATGTTGTGCAAAAAAGCGGTTAGCTCCTTCGGTCCTCCGATCGTTGTCAGAAGTAA
GTTGGCCGCAGTGTTATCACTCATGGTTATGGCAGCACTGCATAATTCTCTTACTGTCATGCCATCCGTA
AGATGCTTTTCTGTGACTGGTGAGTACTCAACCAAGTCATTCTGAGAATAGTGTATGCGGCGACCGAGTT
GCTCTTGCCCGGCGTCAATACGGGATAATACCGCGCCACATAGCAGAACTTTAAAAGTGCTCATCATTGG
AAAACGTTCTTCGGGGCGAAAACTCTCAAGGATCTTACCGCTGTTGAGATCCAGTTCGATGTAACCCACT
CGTGCACCCAACTGATCTTCAGCATCTTTTACTTTCACCAGCGTTTCTGGGTGAGCAAAAACAGGAAGGC
AAAATGCCGCAAAAAAGGGAATAAGGGCGACACGGAAATGTTGAATACTCATACTCTTCCTTTTTCAATA
TTATTGAAGCATTTATCAGGGTTATTGTCTCATGAGCGGATACATATTTGAATGTATTTAGAAAAATAAA
CAAATAGGGGTTCCGCGCACATTTCCCCGAAAAGTGCCACCTGACGTCTAAGAAACCATTATTATCATGA
CATTAACCTATAAAAATAGGCGTATCACGAGGCCCTTTCGTCTCGCGCGTTTCGGTGATGACGGTGAAAA
CCTCTGACACATGCAGCTCCCGGAGACGGTCACAGCTTGTCTGTAAGCGGATGCCGGGAGCAGACAAGCC
CGTCAGGGCGCGTCAGCGGGTGTTGGCGGGTGTCGGGGCTGGCTTAACTATGCGGCATCAGAGCAGATTG
TACTGAGAGTGCACCATATGCTGTGGAATGTGTGTCAGTTAGGGTGTGGAAAGTCCCCAGGCTCCCCAGC
AGGCAGAAGTATGCAAAGCATGCATCTCAATTAGTCAGCAACCAGGTGTGGAAAGTCCCCAGGCTCCCCA
GCAGGCAGAAGTATGCAAAGCATGCATCTCAATTAGTCAGCAACCATAGTCCCGCCCCTAACTCCGCCCA
TCCCGCCCCTAACTCCGCCCAGTTCCGCCCATTCTCCGCCCCATGGCTGACTAATTTTTTTTATTTATGC
AGAGGCCGAGGCCGCCTCTGCCTCTGAGCTATTCCAGAAGTAGTGAGGAGGCTTTTTTGGAGGCCTAGGC
TTTTGCAAAAAGCTCCCGGGAGCTTGTATATCCATTTTCGGATCTGATCAGCACGTGTTGACAATTAATC
ATCGGCATAGTATATCGGCATAGTATAATACGACAAGGTGAGGAACCATATGCGGTGTGAAATACCGCAC
AGATGCGTAAGGAGAAAATACCGCATCAGGCGCCATTCGCCATTCAGGCTGCGCAACTGTTGGGAAGGGC
GATCGGTGCGGGCCTCTTCGCTATTACGCCAGCTGGCGAAAGGGGGATGTGCTGCAAGGCGATTAAGTTG
GGTAACGCCAGGGTTTTCCCAGTCACGACGTTGTAAAACGACGGCCAGTGCCAAGCTCGCTCTCCCTTAT
GCGACTCCTGCATTAGGAAGCAGCCCAGTAGTAGGTTGAGGCCGTTGAGCACCGCCGCCGCAAGGAATGG
TGCATGCAAGGAGATGGCGCCCAACAGTCCCCCGGCCACGGGGCCTGCCACCATACCCACGCCGAAACAA
GCGCTCATGAGCCCGAAGTGGCGAGCCCGATCTTCCCCATCGGTGATGTCGGCGATATAGGCGCCAGCAA
CCGCACCTGTGGCGCCGGTGATGCCGGCCACGATGCGTCCGGCGTAGAGGATCGATTAGTCCAATTTGTT
AAAGACAGGATATCAGTGGTCCAGGCTCTAGTTTTGACTCAACAATATCACCAGCTGAAGCCTATAGAGT
ACGAGCCATA
Features (pLannotate 1.2.2; 25 found; start..end, strand, type, name):
     43..560     +  LTR            5' LTR: 5' long terminal repeat from murine embryonic stem cell virus
    624..965     +  misc_feature   MESV Ψ: packaging signal of murine embryonic stem cell virus
   1032..1448    +  CDS            gag (truncated): truncated Moloney murine leukemia virus (MMLV) gag gene lacking the start codon
   1497..1537    +  CDS            AviTag™ (fragment): peptide tag that allows for enzymatic biotinylation
   1581..3728    +  CDS            Nfatc1: NFAC1_MOUSE - Also known as Nfat2, Nfatc. Experimental evidence at protein level: Swiss-Prot protein existence level 1. Plays a role in the inducible expression of cytokine genes in T-cells, especially in the induction of the IL-2 or IL-4 gene transcription (PubMed:9388475). Also controls gene expression in embryonic cardiac cells. Could regulate not only the activation and proliferation but also the differentiation and programmed death of T- lymphocytes as well as lymphoid and non-lymphoid cells (By similarity). Required for osteoclastogenesis and regulates many genes important for osteoclast
   3761..3799    -  misc_feature   MCS (fragment): pBluescript multiple cloning site
   3901..4363    +  misc_feature   IRES: internal ribosome entry site (IRES) of the encephalomyocarditis virus (EMCV)
   4377..5093    +  CDS            EGFP: EGFP is a basic (constitutively fluorescent) green fluorescent protein published in 1996, derived from Aequorea victoria. It is reported to be a rapidly-maturing weak dimer with moderate acid sensitivity.
   5097..5120    -  misc_feature   MCS (fragment): pBluescript multiple cloning site
   5187..5702    +  LTR            3' LTR: 3' long terminal repeat from murine embryonic stem cell virus
   5895..5911    -  protein_bind   lac operator: The lac repressor binds to the lac operator to inhibit transcription in E. coli. This inhibition can be relieved by adding lactose or isopropyl-β-D-thiogalactopyranoside (IPTG). lac repressor encoded by lacI
   5919..5949    -  promoter       lac promoter: promoter for the E. coli lac operon
   5964..5985    -  protein_bind   CAP binding site: CAP binding activates transcription in the presence of cAMP. E. coli catabolite activator protein
   5998..6090    -  CDS            lacI (fragment): lac repressor; lacI; The lac repressor binds to the lac operator to inhibit transcription in E. coli. This inhibition can be relieved by adding lactose or isopropyl-β-D-thiogalactopyranoside (IPTG).
   6273..6861    -  rep_origin     ori: high-copy-number ColE1/pMB1/pBR322/pUC origin of replication
   7032..7892    -  CDS            AmpR: β-lactamase; bla; confers resistance to ampicillin, carbenicillin, and related antibiotics
   7893..7997    -  promoter       AmpR promoter: bla
   8092..8127    +  CDS            rop (fragment): Rop protein, which maintains plasmids at low copy number; rop
   8229..8281    +  misc_feature   bom (fragment): basis of mobility region from pBR322
   8290..8619    +  promoter       SV40 promoter: SV40 enhancer and early promoter
   8667..8714    +  promoter       EM7 promoter: synthetic bacterial promoter&nbsp
   8725..8780    +  misc_feature   bom (fragment): basis of mobility region from pBR322
   8786..8940    -  CDS            lacZα (fragment): LacZα fragment of β-galactosidase; lacZ fragment
   8948..9223    -  CDS            TcR (fragment): tetracycline efflux protein; tet; confers resistance to tetracycline
   9221..1       +  CDS            env (fragment) (across the origin): murine leukemia virus gPr80 envelope polyprotein precursor; env; proteolytically cleaved into gp70SU and p15TM subunits
