[The description below was written by a language model from this plasmid's Addgene catalogue record and pLannotate feature annotations shown in this document.]
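Description:
pMIG-AVITEV-hNFATc1/aA is a gammaretroviral expression plasmid built on the pMSCV-IRES-GFP (pMIG) backbone, about 9.3 kb in total. It is maintained in E. coli through a high-copy ColE1/pUC-type origin and an ampicillin resistance gene. The viral portion consists of murine embryonic stem cell virus 5' and 3' LTRs flanking the Ψ packaging signal and a truncated, start-codon-less gag segment, which together allow the transcript to be packaged into retroviral particles when packaging functions are supplied in trans. The depositor notes that an SV40 origin was added to the backbone. This matches the annotated SV40 enhancer/early promoter region outside the LTRs, which sits among short leftover fragments of older cloning vectors (lacZα, TcR, rop, bom, env) that have no evident function here.

The 5' LTR drives a bicistronic transcript. The first cistron encodes human NFATc1 isoform alpha-A (NFAT2), a transcription factor involved in inducible cytokine gene expression in T cells. It is fused at its N terminus to an AviTag followed by a TEV protease cleavage site. The automated annotation labels this coding region by its mouse homologue, but the catalogue entry gives the species as human and records an R235Q substitution plus one silent change inherited from the original cDNA clone. Downstream, an EMCV IRES directs translation of EGFP, so transduced cells can be identified or sorted by fluorescence; no drug selection marker for mammalian cells is listed.

When E. coli BirA biotin ligase is co-expressed, the AviTag is biotinylated, permitting capture of NFATc1 on streptavidin, and TEV cleavage can release the protein. The associated work used this approach to identify NFAT-associated proteins in T cells.
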