Addgene plasmid #74057: pMIG-AVITEV- hNFATc1/aA
Purpose: retroviral expression plasmid for human NFATc1/aA with N-terminal BirA-biotinylation signal and TEV celavage site
Depositing lab: Ria Baumgrass. Depositing organization: Deutsches Rheuma-Forschungszentrum Berlin (DRFZ). Publication: Identification of Novel Nuclear Factor of Activated T Cells (NFAT)-Associated Proteins in T cells. Gabriel CH, Gross F, Karl M, Stephanowitz H, Hennig AF, Weber M, Gryzik S, Bachmann I, Hecklau K, Wienands J, Schuchhardt J, Herzel H, Radbruch A, Krause E, Baumgrass R. J Biol Chem. 2016 Sep 16. pii: jbc.M116.739326. 10.1074/jbc.M116.739326 PubMed 27637333.
Backbone
  Vector backbone: pMSCV-IRES-GFP (pMIG)
  Backbone size w/o insert (bp): 7200
  Total vector size (bp): 9320
  Modifications to backbone: added SV40-ORI
  Vector type: Mammalian Expression, Retroviral
  Selectable markers: GFP
Growth in bacteria
  Bacterial resistance: Ampicillin, 100 μg/mL
  Growth temperature: 37°C
  Growth strain: NEB Stable
  Copy number: Unknown
Gene/Insert
  Gene/Insert name: human NFATc1, isoform alpha-A (alt name: NFAT2)
  Species: H. sapiens (human)
  Insert size (bp): 2250
  Mutation: mutation G1157A [R235Q] and the silent mutation C1980T, as already described in the original publication Northrop, J. P. et al. Nature 369, 497–502 (1994).
  GenBank ID: NM_172390.2
  Entrez Gene: NFATC1 (a.k.a. NF-ATC, NF-ATc1.2, NFAT2, NFATc)
  Promoter: pMSCV-LTRs
  Tag / fusion protein: AVI-TEV (N terminal on insert)
  Cloning method: Restriction Enzyme; 5′ cloning site SwaI, SnaB1 (not destroyed); 3′ cloning site Sgf1 (not destroyed)
  Sequencing primers: 5′ CGT TCG ACC CCG CCT CGA TCC; 3′ AGCTTGATATCGAATTCCG
Resource information
  A portion of this plasmid was derived from a plasmid made by: Human NFATC1/αA sequence was sub-cloned from pREP-NFAT2, which was a gift from Anjana Rao (Addgene Plasmid #11788)
Terms and licenses: Academic/Nonprofit Terms; Industry Terms: Not Available to Industry
Depositor comments: The Avi-Tev-Tag is biotinylated by BirA E.coli biotin ligase when coexpressed, and can be cleaved by TEV protease.
How to cite: pMIG-AVITEV- hNFATc1/aA was a gift from Ria Baumgrass (Addgene plasmid # 74057 ; http://n2t.net/addgene:74057 ; RRID:Addgene_74057)
