>Addgene plasmid #74057 | pMIG-AVITEV- hNFATc1/aA | addgene partial sequence | sequence record 147138 | pBABE5 5'-CTTTATCCAGCCCTCAC-3'
ATGGCATGAGGTTAACGAGAACCTGTACTTCCAGGGCATGCATTACGTAATGCCAAGCACCAGCTTTCCA
GTCCCTTCCAAGTTTCCACTTGGCCCTGCGGCTGCGGTCTTCGGGAGAGGAGAAACTTTGGGGCCCGCGC
CGCGCGCCGGCGGCACCATGAAGTCAGCGGAGGAAGAACACTATGGCTATGCATCCTCCAACGTCAGCCC
CGCCCTGCCGCTCCCCACGGCGCACTCCACCCTGCCGGCCCCGTGCCACAACCTTCAGACCTCCACACCG
GGCATCATCCCGCCGGCGGATCACCCCTCGGGGTACGGAGCAGCTTTGGACGGTGGGCCCGCGGGCTACT
TCCTCTCCTCCGGCCACACCAGGCCTGATGGGGCCCCTGCCCTGGAGAGTCCTCGCATCGAGATAACCTC
GTGCTTGGGCCTGTACCACAACAATAACCAGTTTTTCCACGATGTGGAGGTGGAAGACGTCCTCCCTAGC
TCCAAACGGTCCCCCTCCACGGCCACGCTGAGTCTGCCCAGCCTGGAGGCCTACAGAGACCCCTCGTGCC
TGAGCCCGGCCAGCAGCCTGTCCTCCCGGAGCTGCAACTCAGAGGCCTCCTCCTACGAGTCCAACTACTC
GTACCCGTACGCGTCCCCCCAGACGTCGCCATGGCAGTCTCCCTGCGTGTCTCCCAAGACCACGGACCCC
GAGGAGGGCTT
