>Addgene plasmid #74057 | pMIG-AVITEV- hNFATc1/aA | addgene partial sequence | sequence record 147142 | IRES-R 5'-CCTCACATTGCCAAAAGACG-3'
ACGCACACCGGCCTTATTCCAAGCGGCTTCGGCCAGTAACGTTAGGGGGGGGGGCGGTAAANCGATATCA
AGCTTATCGATACCGTCGACCTCGACCTCGACGCGGCCGCTTATAAGCGATCGCTTAGAAAAAGCACCCC
ACGCGCTCATGTTCACGGCTTACGGTTAGAAAGATGGCGTTACCGTTGGCGGGAAGGTAGGTGAAACGCT
GGTACTGGCTTCGCTTTCTCTTCCCGTTGCAGACGTAGAAACTGACGTGAACGGGGCTGGTTATCCTCTG
ATTCCGAAATGGCGGGATCTCAACCACCAGAGAATTCGGCTTGCACAGGTCCCGGTCAGTTTTCGCTTCC
ATCTCCCAGACATGGTGGCCATCTGGGGCTTTCTCCACGAAAATGACCTTGGAGTCCTGCAGGAAGTTGT
GGCCAGACAGGACCATCTTCTTCCCGCCCACGACCGGATAGCTGTCCGTGCTCTGCTTCTCCACCAGAGG
CAGCTCCTGAGCTGAGCGCTGGGAGCATTCGATGGGGTTGGAGGCCACCTGCAGGGACAGCGTGCGGCCG
CTGGGTTGCGGGACGTGAACGCGGAACACCAGCCGTACCCGTGTGTTCTTCCTCCCGATGTCCGTCTCTC
CTTTCCGAAGTTCAATGTCGGAGTTTCTGAGTTTCAGGATTCCGGCACAGTCAATGACGGCTCGCATGCT
GTTCTCCGGCAGGAGTGGGATCTCCAGGACTTTGGTGTTGGAGAGGATAGCCTC
