>Addgene plasmid #74057 | pMIG-AVITEV- hNFATc1/aA | addgene partial sequence | sequence record 147145 | hNFATC1-F2 5'-TTTTCCACGATGTGGAGGTG-3'
ACGGCCACGCTGAGTCTGCCCAGCCTGGAGGCCTACAGAGACCCCTCGTGCCTGAGCCCGGCCAGCAGCC
TGTCCTCCCGGAGCTGCAACTCAGAGGCCTCCTCCTACGAGTCCAACTACTCGTACCCGTACGCGTCCCC
CCAGACGTCGCCATGGCAGTCTCCCTGCGTGTCTCCCAAGACCACGGACCCCGAGGAGGGCTTTCCCCGC
GGGCTGGGGGCCTGCACACTGCTGGGTTCCCCGCAGCACTCCCCCTCCACCTCGCCCCGCGCCAGCGTCA
CTGAGGAGAGCTGGCTGGGTGCCCGCTCCTCCAGACCCGCGTCCCCTTGCAACAAGAGGAAGTACAGCCT
CAACGGCCGGCAGCCGCCCTACTCACCCCACCACTCGCCCACGCCGTCCCCGCACGGCTCCCCGCGGGTC
AGCGTGACCGACGACTCGTGGTTGGGCAACACCACCCAGTACACCAGCTCGGCCATCGTGGCCGCCATCA
ACGCGCTGACCACCGACAGCAGCCTGGACCTGGGAGATGGCGTCCCTGTCAAGTCCCGCAAGACCACCCT
GGAGCAGCCGCCCTCAGTGGCGCTCAAGGTGGAGCCCGTCGGGGAGGACCTGGGCAGCCCCCCGCCCCCG
GCCGACTTCGCGCCCGAAGACTACTCCTCTTTCCAGCACATCAGGAAGGGCGGCTTCTGCGACCAGTACC
TGGCGGTGCCGCAGCACCCCTACCAGTGGGCGAAGCCCAAGCCCCTGTCCCCTACGTCCTACATGAGCCC
GACCCTGCCCGCCCTGGACTGGCAGCTGCCGTCCCACTCAGGCCCGTATGAGCTTCGGATTGAGGTGCAG
CCCAAGTCCCACCACCGAGCCCACTACGAGACG
